>Addgene plasmid #187999 | GBH-R-gcryGFP.2 | addgene full sequence | sequence record 380759 | Addgene NGS Result
TTTAAATGGTACCGAGCAGAGGTGTAAAAAGTACTCAAAAATTTTACTCAAGTGAAAGTACAAGTACTTA
GGGAAAATTTTACTCAATTAAAAGTAAAAGTATCTGGCTAGAATCTTACTTGAGTAAAAGTAAAAAAGTA
CTCCATTAAAATTGTACTTGAGTATTAAGGAAGTAAAAGTAAAAGCAAGAAAGAAAACTAGAGTGGTCTC
CCTTTAGTGAGGGTCAATTGATGGGAGGCGTTCGGGCCACAGCGGACACGCAGGTGCGCAACGCAATTAA
TGTGAGTTAGCTCACTCATTAGGCACCCCAGGCTTTACACTTTATGCTTCCGGCTCGTATGTTGTGTGGA
ATTGTGAGCGGATAACAATTTCACACAGGAAACAGCTATGACCATGATTACGCCAAGCGCGCAATTAACC
CTCACTAAAGGGAACAAAAGCTGGAGGACCTCGAGGGGGGGCCCGGTACCCAATTCGCCCTATAGTGAGT
CGTATTACGCGCGCTCACTGGCCGTCGTTTTACAACGTCGTGACTGGGAAAACCCTGGCGTTACCCAACT
TAATCGCCTTGCAGCACATCCCCCTTTCGCCAGCTGGCGTAATAGCGAAGAGGCCCGCACCGATCGCCCT
TCCCAACAGTTGCGCAGCCTGAATGGCGAATGGACCTGCCACACTTCCTTGCTAGACAATGGGCCCATAA
CTTTAAATAATGCCAATTATTTAAAGTTACTATCATAACTTCGTATAGCATACATTATACGAAGTTATAC
CTAGGCTTACCACCCACTAGCGGTCAGACTGCAGATTGCAGCACGAAACAGGAAGCTGACTCCACATGGT
CACATGCTCACTGAAGTGTTGACTTCCCTGACAGCTGTGCACTTTCTAAACCGGTTTTCTCATTCATTTA
CAGTCAGCCGGAATTCACCCGGGTACCGGAAGGTGCCTCCTCCGAGGACGTCATCAAGGAGTTCATGCGC
TTCAAGGTGCGCATGGAGGGCTCCGTGAACGGCCACGAGTTCGAGATCGAGGGCGAGGGCGAGGGCCGCC
CCTACGAGGGCACCCAGACCGCCAAGCTGAAGGTGACCAAGGGCGGCCCCCTGCCCTTCGCCTGGGACAT
CCTGTCCCCTCAGTTCCAGTACGGCTCCAAGGCCTACGTGAAGCACCCCGCCGACATCCCCGACTACTTG
AAGCTGTCCTTCCCCGAGGGCTTCAAGTGGGAGCGCGTGATGAACTTCGAGGACGGCGGCGTGGTGACCG
TGACCCAGGACTCCTCCCTGCAGGACGGCGAGTTCATCTACAAGGTGAAGCTGCGCGGCACCAACTTCCC
CTCCGACGGCCCCGTAATGCAGAAGAAGACCATGGGCTGGGAGGCCTCCACCGAGCGGATGTACCCCGAG
GACGGCGCCCTGAAGGGCGAGATCAAGATGAGGCTGAAGCTGAAGGACGGCGGCCACTACGACGCCGAGG
TCAAGACCACCTACATGGCCAAGAAGCCCGTGCAGCTGCCCGGCGCCTACAAGACCGACATCAAGCTGGA
CATCACCTCCCACAACGAGGACTACACCATCGTGGAACAGTACGAGCGCGCCGAGGGCCGCCACTCCACC
GGAGCCTAAGACTAGTAATTAAGTCTCAGCCACCGTTAACTGAACATGTCAAAACCTGTGGAGACTGTTG
AGATTTGATGTTCTGAAAAGATAAAGCCTATAAATAAAATGTTGCCCAAATTTCCTGCCTGATGTTTTTC
TTTGTCTTTGCTACATGGCTTTGCTGCTCGGATCGGCTCACTCTGTGTATGCCACGTTCACTTTGTACTC
TCCTTCTCACGGTAGGTTTATTATTTTTAGATGTGCAGTTAGTTTCTGTGAAATAACACACCACACACTG
ATATTGTCTGTGCATTGACTTGGTGAGTGCACATTGTTTTTGATCTTGACATATTTATATTTGATTGATC
AGGTGAACTGTGTGAATCTAAAGTGCTCCATACAGATGTTCTGCATTGAAAATATTCTCATTTTATTAGT
GGAAGTGAGTGTATGCCACATCCAATCAATTTCAGCAAACACCCCAGTATGATTTAATGCAAAAAAATGA
AGGTATCAAACACGCATTACTACTTTGCAGTTAAATATTTAACATTTATTCCAACACGAAAAAAAGCAGT
AAATAACACTTTGACAAACACGTCAGGACATCTTATTTTTGTCACCCTCACAGGCAATTTAGTATAATAT
ATTATATATATATATATATCATATAATAATATTCAGTATAATATATATATATATATCATATTATAATATT
CAGTATAATATAAAACACAAACACATATATGTATAATATAATATAACATTTTTATTTATTGAGATGCCTC
TATGGACCGTGTTATAAGAAGTAAAGATCAGGAGAAGTAAACATGAAGTGTAATTATGAATACTGATGTT
AAATTAAGCTATGATGAGTTTTCACTGTTAATTTACCATCTCAATTAAATGTTGATGCCTCCATGACCAA
GTTAAGCAGATGAGACTGAGGACAACTGTAGAAGACAAGATGTTCACTTTGCTGAATATAGCTGGCTTGA
CAGTTATCTATGACTCTATAAATATATATATATTTTTTTTTTTATAAAATGATTTATTTATAACTATATA
TCCATTTCTCAGACAGGTGCTTCATATCCCTCACTCCCGTAGCTGTCCATGCTGGATCTGTCCCCGTTGT
TTTTAAAAAGCTAAATAAGTTATTAACATGACTGCATCCAGCGAGCCAAACCTGTCTGGTGTACAGCTAC
CAGAGAAGCTTGAGATCCTAGTCACCGGCGTTCCTAGTTCTTTAAACTGTTACAAAGTGTTTGGACCAGC
AACTGAATTGCACTGTAAATTACCACATCAGGGTCTCCGGGGTCAACGCTGCTAAGCAATGGACTGGAAA
ATTTGTGACATTGAGTTTTTGGAATAACTGGGAATGCTGGATAACTCTTTGGGTAAAGCTATGGAACAAA
AGTACCAGCATGAACTAAGAAATGACTGTCACAGCACAACATCAAACACAATGCAAGACAAAGGTTCTCT
GCTTTTGCCTTACTTGACAGAAAAAGTAAGCTCTAGGTTCATCGCATGCAGACAGCAGCAATACATGACA
TATATAAAGGCTGGCTCTTTTCTCCCTTCCATTGAACTGAAACTTCCACTCAGTCAGACTTGCGGGGGAT
CCACAGCCTGACTAACTCGACAAACCCCCCCAAACCTAAGGTGAGTTGATCTTTAAGCTTTTTACATTTT
CAGCTCGCATATATCAATTCGCGCGCATTGTCACACTAGCACCCACTAGCGGTCAGACTGCAGATTGCAG
CACGAAACAGGAAGCTGACTCCACATGGTCACATGCTCACTGAAGTGTTGACTTCCCTGACAGCTGTGCA
CTTTCTAAACCGGTTTTCTCATTCATTTACAGTTCAGCCGGAATTCACCTCGAGACCATGGCTCCAAAGA
AGAAGCGTAAGGTAACCATGGTGAGCAAGGGCGAGGAGCTGTTCACCGGGGTGGTGCCCATCCTGGTCGA
GCTGGACGGCGACGTAAACGGCCACAAGTTCAGCGTGTCCGGCGAGGGCGAGGGCGATGCCACCTACGGC
AAGCTGACCCTGAAGTTCATCTGCACCACCGGCAAGCTGCCCGTGCCCTGGCCCACCCTCGTGACCACCC
TGACCTACGGCGTGCAGTGCTTCAGCCGCTACCCCGACCACATGAAGCAGCACGACTTCTTCAAGTCCGC
CATGCCCGAAGGCTACGTCCAGGAGCGCACCATCTTCTTCAAGGACGACGGCAACTACAAGACCCGCGCC
GAGGTGAAGTTCGAGGGCGACACCCTGGTGAACCGCATCGAGCTGAAGGGCATCGACTTCAAGGAGGACG
GCAACATCCTGGGGCACAAGCTGGAGTACAACTACAACAGCCACAACGTCTATATCATGGCCGACAAGCA
GAAGAACGGCATCAAGGTGAACTTCAAGATCCGCCACAACATCGAGGACGGCAGCGTGCAGCTCGCCGAC
CACTACCAGCAGAACACCCCCATCGGCGACGGCCCCGTGCTGCTGCCCGACAACCACTACCTGAGCACCC
AGTCCGCCCTGAGCAAAGACCCCAACGAGAAGCGCGATCACATGGTCCTGCTGGAGTTCGTGACCGCCGC
CGGGATCACTCTCGGCATGGACGAGCTGTACAAGTAAAGATCTGTGCCTTCTAGTTGCCAGCCATCTGTT
GTTTGCCCCTCCCCCGTGCCTTCCTTGACCCTGGAAGGTGCCACTCCCACTGTCCTTTCCTAATAAAATG
AGGAAATTGCATCGCATTGTCTGAGTAGGTGTCATTCTATTCTGGGGGGTGGGGTGGGGCAGGACAGCAA
GGGGGAGGATTGGGAAGACAATAGCAGGCATGCTGGGGATGCGGTGGGCTCTATGGCTTCTGAGGCGGAA
AGAACCAAAGGGCGAATTAATTCATTGATGAGTTTGGACAAACCACAACTAGAATGCAGTGAAAAAAATG
CTTTATTTGTGAAATTTGTGATGCTATTGCTTTATTTGTAACCATTATAAGCTGCAATAAACAAGTTAAC
AACAACAATTGCATTCATTTTATGTTTCAGGTTCAGGGGGAGGTGTGGGAGGTTTTTTAAAGCAAGTAAA
ACCTCTACAAATGTGGTCATTGATGAGTTTGGACAAACCACAACTAGAATGCAGTGAAAAAAATGCTTTA
TTTGTGAAATTTGTGATGCTATTGCTTTATTTGTAACCATTATAAGCTGCAATAAACAAGTTAACAACAA
CAATTGCATTCATTTTATGTTTCAGGTTCAGGGGGAGGTGTGGGAGGTTTTTTAAAGCAAGTAAAACCTC
TACAAATGTGGTCATTCAGATCAATTAACCCTCACCCGGGCTAGCGATGCATGGGAGCTCAAGACGTCTG
ATAACTTCGTATAGCATACATTATACGAAGTTATCTACCTAACTTTAAATAATGCCAATTATTTAAAGTT
ACTTCCGCGCCCGGGGAGCCCAAGGGCACGCCCTGGCACCTGACGTACGTTGTCTAGCAAGGAAGTGAAG
AGCTATCCGGATATATATGTATGTTATCATAACTGTACTGGCTATGTCAGGTGGTAATGACTGTAACGTT
ACGTTACTCGTTGTAGGCACGACATTGAATATGCTCTTCTCCGCTGTGGCCCGAACGCCTCCCGCTAGCG
ATGGGATCTAATACGACTCACTATAGGGAGACCAAGGGAAAATAGAATGAAGTGATCTCCAAAAAATAAG
TACTTTTTGACTGTAAATAAAATTGTAAGGAGTAAAAAGTACTTTTTTTTCTAAAAAAATGTAATTAAGT
AAAAGTAAAAGTATTGATTTTTAATTGTACTCAAGTAAAGTAAAAATCCCCAAAAATAATACTTAAGTAC
AGTAATCAAGTAAAATTACTCAAGTACTTTACACCTCTGGGATCCAGCTGCATCATGAACAATAAAACTG
TCTGCTTACATAAACAGTAATACAAGGGGTGTTATGAGCCATATTCAACGGGAAACGTCGAGGCCGCGAT
TAAATTCCAACATGGATGCTGATTTATATGGGTATAAATGGGCTCGCGATAATGTCGGGCAATCAGGTGC
GACAATCTATCGCTTGTATGGGAAGCCCGATGCGCCAGAGTTGTTTCTGAAACATGGCAAAGGTAGCGTT
GCCAATGATGTTACAGATGAGATGGTCAGACTAAACTGGCTGACGGAATTTATGCCTCTTCCGACCATCA
AGCATTTTATCCGTACTCCTGATGATGCATGGTTACTCACCACTGCGATCCCCGGAAAAACAGCATTCCA
GGTATTAGAAGAATATCCTGATTCAGGTGAAAATATTGTTGATGCGCTGGCAGTGTTCCTGCGCCGGTTG
CATTCGATTCCTGTTTGTAATTGTCCTTTTAACAGCGATCGCGTATTTCGTCTCGCTCAGGCGCAATCAC
GAATGAATAACGGTTTGGTTGATGCGAGTGATTTTGATGACGAGCGTAATGGCTGGCCTGTTGAACAAGT
CTGGAAAGAAATGCATAAACTTTTGCCATTCTCACCGGATTCAGTCGTCACTCATGGTGATTTCTCACTT
GATAACCTTATTTTTGACGAGGGGAAATTAATAGGTTGTATTGATGTTGGACGAGTCGGAATCGCAGACC
GATACCAGGATCTTGCCATCCTATGGAACTGCCTCGGTGAGTTTTCTCCTTCATTACAGAAACGGCTTTT
TCAAAAATATGGTATTGATAATCCTGATATGAATAAATTGCAGTTTCATTTGATGCTCGATGAGTTTTTC
TAATCAGAATTGGTTAATTGGTTGTAACACTGGCAAAAAGGATCTAGGTGAAGATCCTTTTTGATAATCT
CATGACCAAAATCCCTTAACGTGAGTTTTCGTTCCACTGAGCGTCAGACCCCGTAGAAAAGATCAAAGGA
TCTTCTTGAGATCCTTTTTTTCTGCGCGTAATCTGCTGCTTGCAAACAAAAAAACCACCGCTACCAGCGG
TGGTTTGTTTGCCGGATCAAGAGCTACCAACTCTTTTTCCGAAGGTAACTGGCTTCAGCAGAGCGCAGAT
ACCAAATACTGTTCTTCTAGTGTAGCCGTAGTTAGGCCACCACTTCAAGAACTCTGTAGCACCGCCTACA
TACCTCGCTCTGCTAATCCTGTTACCAGTGGCTGCTGCCAGTGGCGATAAGTCGTGTCTTACCGGGTTGG
ACTCAAGACGATAGTTACCGGATAAGGCGCAGCGGTCGGGCTGAACGGGGGGTTCGTGCACACAGCCCAG
CTTGGAGCGAACGACCTACACCGAACTGAGATACCTACAGCGTGAGCTATGAGAAAGCGCCACGGTTCCC
GAAGGGAGAAAGGCGGACAGGTATCCGGTAAGCGGCAGGGTCGGAACAGGAGAGCGCACGAGGGAGCTTC
CAGGGGGAAACGCCTGGTATCTTTATAGTCCTGTCGGGTTTCGCCACCTCTGACTTGAGCGTCGATTTTT
GTGATGCTCGTCAGGGGGGCGGAGCCTATGGAAAAACGCCAGCAACGCGGCCTTTTTACGGTTCCTGGCC
TTTTGCTGGCCTTTTGCTCACATGTTCTTTCCTGCGTTATCCCCTGATTCTGTGGATAACCGTATTACCG
CCTTTGAGTGAGCTGATACCGCTCGCCGCAGCCGAACGACCGAGCGCAGCGAGTCAGTGAGCGAGGAAGC
GGAACAGA
Features (pLannotate 1.2.2; 23 found; start..end, strand, type, name):
    203..221     -  promoter       T7 Φ3.8 promoter (fragment): weak promoter for bacteriophage T7 RNA polymerase
    278..299     +  protein_bind   CAP binding site: CAP binding activates transcription in the presence of cAMP. E. coli catabolite activator protein
    314..344     +  promoter       lac promoter: promoter for the E. coli lac operon
    352..368     +  protein_bind   lac operator: The lac repressor binds to the lac operator to inhibit transcription in E. coli. This inhibition can be relieved by adding lactose or isopropyl-β-D-thiogalactopyranoside (IPTG). lac repressor encoded by lacI
    413..431     +  promoter       T3 promoter: promoter for bacteriophage T3 RNA polymerase
    447..470     +  misc_feature   MCS (fragment): pBluescript multiple cloning site
    479..497     -  promoter       T7 promoter: promoter for bacteriophage T7 RNA polymerase
    505..660     +  CDS            lacZα (fragment): LacZα fragment of β-galactosidase; lacZ fragment
    735..768     +  protein_bind   loxP: Cre-mediated recombination occurs in the 8-bp core sequence (GCATACAT). Cre recombinase
    945..1619    +  CDS            mRFP1: monomeric derivative of DsRed (Campbell et al., 2002) mammalian codon-optimized
   2280..2296    +  promoter       LEU2 promoter (fragment): S. cerevisiae LEU2
   3518..4237    +  CDS            EGFP: the original enhanced GFP (Yang et al., 1996) mammalian codon-optimized
   4242..4466    +  polyA_signal   bGH poly(A) signal: bovine growth hormone polyadenylation signal
   4470..4487    +  promoter       SV40 promoter (fragment): SV40 enhancer and early promoter
   4536..4617    -  polyA_signal   SV40 poly(A) signal: SV40 polyadenylation signal
   4640..4707    -  CDS            large T antigen (fragment): large T antigen from SV40 (simian virus 40)
   4741..4822    -  polyA_signal   SV40 poly(A) signal: SV40 polyadenylation signal
   4845..4912    -  CDS            large T antigen (fragment): large T antigen from SV40 (simian virus 40)
   4971..5004    +  protein_bind   loxP: Cre-mediated recombination occurs in the 8-bp core sequence (GCATACAT). Cre recombinase
   5046..5079    -  protein_bind   attB: minimal attB site for the φC31 integrase (Groth et al., 2000) phage φC31 integrase
   5259..5277    +  promoter       T7 promoter: promoter for bacteriophage T7 RNA polymerase
   5564..6373    +  CDS            KanR: aminoglycoside phosphotransferase; aph(3')-Ia; confers resistance to kanamycin in bacteria or G418 (Geneticin®) in eukaryotes
   6516..7104    +  rep_origin     ori: high-copy-number ColE1/pMB1/pBR322/pUC origin of replication
