[The description below was written by a language model from this plasmid's Addgene catalogue record and pLannotate feature annotations shown in this document.]
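Description:
GBH-R-gcryGFP.2 is a high-copy bacterial cloning vector built on the pKTol2-SE backbone. It is used to make donor constructs for targeted, intronic integration of a conditional gene-breaking cassette in zebrafish. It is maintained in E. coli through a ColE1/pUC-type origin and selected with kanamycin (aph(3')-Ia). The sequenced record is about 7.3 kb. As deposited the plasmid carries no locus-specific sequence. The user clones a 5' homology domain through the BfuAI site and a 3' homology domain through the BspQI site, so that the cassette is flanked by arms directing it to a chosen intron. The annotated lac promoter/operator, lacZα fragment and T3/T7 promoters lie near the upstream end of the cassette and are pBluescript-type remnants. Several very short hits, such as the LEU2 and SV40 promoter fragments, are probably annotation noise.

The payload is an mRFP1 protein trap with no promoter of its own. Its expression depends on the endogenous promoter of the targeted gene, so red fluorescence is expected to report the expression of the trapped locus while the normal transcript is disrupted. The splice and termination elements that would mediate trapping are not individually annotated in the feature table. Downstream, an EGFP coding sequence with a bGH polyadenylation signal serves as the secondary marker. The record states that it is driven by a gamma crystallin promoter, which gives lens fluorescence for identifying carriers, although this promoter is also not annotated. Two reverse-strand SV40 poly(A) signals follow. Two loxP sites in the same orientation bracket the whole cassette, which should allow Cre-mediated excision and so provides the conditional aspect. A φC31 attB site lies just outside the second loxP site, but the record does not state its purpose.
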