Addgene plasmid #187999: GBH-R-gcryGFP.2
Purpose: Cloning vector for conditional, intronic, targeted integration of a genebreak cassette optimized for zebrafish
Depositing lab: Karl Clark. Depositing organization: Mayo Foundation for Medical Education and Research.
Backbone
  Vector backbone: pKTol2-SE
  Backbone manufacturer: K.Clark
  Backbone size w/o insert (bp): 7200
  Vector type: Targetable insertional mutagen and reporter system
Growth in bacteria
  Bacterial resistance: Kanamycin, 50 μg/mL
  Growth temperature: 37°C
  Growth strain: DH5alpha
  Copy number: High Copy
Gene/Insert
  Gene/Insert name: Targeted mRFP protein trap; secondary marker gamma crystallin GFP
  Species: D. rerio (zebrafish)
  Promoter: Endogenuous Promoter; gamma crystallin promotor
  Cloning method: Restriction Enzyme; 5′ cloning site BfuaI (unknown if destroyed); 3′ cloning site BspQI (unknown if destroyed)
  Sequencing primers: 5′ SEQ-pk-F1: TGTATTACTGTTTATGTAAGCAGACA; 3′ SEQ-pk-R1: AGCGAGTCAGTGAGCGA
Terms and licenses: Academic/Nonprofit Terms; Industry Terms: Not Available to Industry
Depositor comments: This plasmid is designed to have homology domains cloned into the 5' end and 3' end. Bfuai is used to clone in the 5' homology domain, while BspQi is used to clone in the 3' homology domain.
How to cite: GBH-R-gcryGFP.2 was a gift from Karl Clark (Addgene plasmid # 187999 ; http://n2t.net/addgene:187999 ; RRID:Addgene_187999)
